Addgene plasmid #184076: pCSZPKIamutHAERT(#119)
Purpose: cyclofen-inducible PK inhibitor alpha (mut) activation via mammalian cell transfection or mRNA synthesis
Depositing lab: Sophie Vriz. Depositing organization: College de France.
Backbone
  Vector backbone: pCS2
  Backbone manufacturer: DL Turner (Turner & Weintraub, 1994, G&Dev 8:1434)
  Backbone size w/o insert (bp): 4056
  Vector type: Mammalian Expression, Synthetic Biology
Growth in bacteria
  Bacterial resistance: Ampicillin, 100 μg/mL
  Growth temperature: 37°C
  Growth strain: DH5alpha
  Copy number: High Copy
Gene/Insert
  Gene/Insert name: ZfmutPKAinhiba-HA-ERT2
  Species: D. rerio (ZfmutPKinhibalpha), Influenza A Virus (HA), H. sapiens (ERT2)
  Insert size (bp): 1282
  Mutation: ZfPKIa: R19A, R20A; ERT2: G400V, M543A, L544A, deleted 1-281;
  Promoter: sCMV+SP6
  Tag / fusion protein: internal tag: HA (N terminal on insert)
  Cloning method: Restriction Enzyme; 5′ cloning site BamHI (not destroyed); 3′ cloning site BsaBI (not destroyed)
  Sequencing primers: 5′ SP6; 3′ SVLrev34
Resource information
  A portion of this plasmid was derived from a plasmid made by: ERT2 (Feil and al 1997 BBRC 237:752) received from Daniel Metzger & Pierre Chambon in may 2004
Terms and licenses: Academic/Nonprofit Terms; Industry Terms: Not Available to Industry
Depositor comments: ZfPKIamut: NP_001116417; HA; ERT2: NP_000116;
How to cite: pCSZPKIamutHAERT(#119) was a gift from Sophie Vriz (Addgene plasmid # 184076 ; http://n2t.net/addgene:184076 ; RRID:Addgene_184076)
