[The description below was written by a language model from this plasmid's Addgene catalogue record and pLannotate feature annotations shown in this document.]
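Description:
pCSZPKIamutHAERT(#119) is a pCS2-based mammalian expression and in vitro transcription plasmid of about 5.3 kb that encodes a ligand-controllable fusion of a mutant zebrafish protein kinase inhibitor alpha. It is maintained in E. coli at high copy through a ColE1/pUC-type origin and selected with ampicillin via the β-lactamase gene. The backbone also carries an f1 origin, residual lac promoter/operator and lacZα fragments, and a T3 promoter downstream of the insert in the reverse orientation.

The roughly 1.3 kb insert, cloned between BamHI and BsaBI sites, joins the zebrafish PKIα coding sequence carrying R19A and R20A substitutions to an internal HA epitope tag and then to ERT2, the human estrogen receptor ligand-binding domain (residues 1–281 deleted, with G400V, M543A and L544A). The automated annotation detects the HA fragment and ERT2 but does not label the short PKIα segment, which presumably lies in the unannotated region upstream of the tag. Expression is driven by the simian CMV IE94 enhancer/promoter, which runs to the end of the linear sequence record and so sits just upstream of the SP6 promoter on the circular plasmid. An SV40 polyadenylation signal follows the coding sequence. This tandem arrangement allows either direct transfection into mammalian cells or SP6-driven synthesis of mRNA.

ERT2 fusions are generally held inactive until a tamoxifen-type ligand binds. Here the stated purpose is activation of the fusion protein by cyclofen. The record does not explain the role of the arginine-to-alanine mutations, though the "mut" designation suggests a variant to be compared with a wild-type PKIα-ERT2 construct.
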