Features (pLannotate 1.2.2; 15 found; start..end, strand, type, name):
     35..53      +  promoter       SP6 promoter: promoter for bacteriophage SP6 RNA polymerase
    337..362     +  CDS            3xHA (fragment): three tandem HA epitope tags
    421..1356    +  CDS            ERT2: mutated ligand-binding domain of the human estrogen receptor (Feil et al., 1997)
   1387..1521    -  polyA_signal   SV40 poly(A) signal: SV40 polyadenylation signal
   1634..1652    -  promoter       T3 promoter: promoter for bacteriophage T3 RNA polymerase
   1697..1713    -  protein_bind   lac operator: The lac repressor binds to the lac operator to inhibit transcription in E. coli. This inhibition can be relieved by adding lactose or isopropyl-β-D-thiogalactopyranoside (IPTG). lac repressor encoded by lacI
   1721..1751    -  promoter       lac promoter: promoter for the E. coli lac operon
   1766..1787    -  protein_bind   CAP binding site: CAP binding activates transcription in the presence of cAMP. E. coli catabolite activator protein
   1800..1892    -  CDS            lacI (fragment): lac repressor; lacI; The lac repressor binds to the lac operator to inhibit transcription in E. coli. This inhibition can be relieved by adding lactose or isopropyl-β-D-thiogalactopyranoside (IPTG).
   2075..2663    -  rep_origin     ori: high-copy-number ColE1/pMB1/pBR322/pUC origin of replication
   2834..3694    -  CDS            AmpR: β-lactamase; bla; confers resistance to ampicillin, carbenicillin, and related antibiotics
   3695..3799    -  promoter       AmpR promoter: bla
   3852..4280    -  rep_origin     f1 ori (sequence partly withheld): f1 bacteriophage origin of replication; arrow indicates direction of (+) strand synthesis
   4285..4351    -  CDS            lacZα (fragment): LacZα fragment of β-galactosidase; lacZ fragment
   4358..5335    +  promoter       CMV IE94 promoter: enhancer/promoter region of simian cytomegalovirus major immediate early transcription unit IE94
>Addgene plasmid #184076 | pCSZPKIamutHAERT(#119) | addgene full sequence | sequence record 365868 | Addgene NGS Result
CGCCATTCTGCCTGGGGACGTCGGAGCAAGCTTGATTTAGGTGACACTATAGAATACAAGCTACTTGTTC
TTTTTGCAGGATCCGCTAGCACCGGTGAGCTCACCATGACTGATGTGGAACCTGTTGTCTCTGACTTTGC
AGCCACGGGCAGGACTGGTGCAGCGAATGCCTTGCCAGACATTCTAGGTTCCACGGCTGGTCCTGGAGCC
GCCGACCTACCTGATAAACTAGCCGAACTCACAGTAGGAGATGATGGTGAACAGGGTGGAGAGAGTTCAT
CCTCAACCGACCCACCCAAAGAATCCACAGAGGGGGCAAAGACAGAGGGTTCAGTATACCCATACGATGT
TCCAGATTACGCCCACGCGTCCGGTCCGAGCGCTTCCGGACCTAGGCCGGGTCCCGGGCTCGAGCCATCT
GCTGGAGACATGAGAGCTGCCAACCTTTGGCCAAGCCCGCTCATGATCAAACGCTCTAAGAAGAACAGCC
TGGCCTTGTCCCTGACGGCCGACCAGATGGTCAGTGCCTTGTTGGATGCTGAGCCCCCCATACTCTATTC
CGAGTATGATCCTACCAGACCCTTCAGTGAAGCTTCGATGATGGGCTTACTGACCAACCTGGCAGACAGG
GAGCTGGTTCACATGATCAACTGGGCGAAGAGGGTGCCAGGCTTTGTGGATTTGACCCTCCATGATCAGG
TCCACCTTCTAGAATGTGCCTGGCTAGAGATCCTGATGATTGGTCTCGTCTGGCGCTCCATGGAGCACCC
AGTGAAGCTACTGTTTGCTCCTAACTTGCTCTTGGACAGGAACCAGGGAAAATGTGTAGAGGGCATGGTG
GAGATCTTCGACATGCTGCTGGCTACATCATCTCGGTTCCGCATGATGAATCTGCAGGGAGAGGAGTTTG
TGTGCCTCAAATCTATTATTTTGCTTAATTCTGGAGTGTACACATTTCTGTCCAGCACCCTGAAGTCTCT
GGAAGAGAAGGACCATATCCACCGAGTCCTGGACAAGATCACAGACACTTTGATCCACCTGATGGCCAAG
GCAGGCCTGACCCTGCAGCAGCAGCACCAGCGGCTGGCCCAGCTCCTCCTCATCCTCTCCCACATCAGGC
ACATGAGTAACAAAGGCATGGAGCATCTGTACAGCATGAAGTGCAAGAACGTGGTGCCCCTCTATGACCT
GCTGCTGGAGGCGGCGGACGCCCACCGCCTACATGCGCCCACTAGCCGTGGAGGGGCATCCGTGGAGGAG
ACGGACCAAAGCCACTTGGCCACTGCGGGCTCTACTTCATCGCATTCCTTGCAAAAGTATTACATCACGG
GGGAGGCAGAGGGTTTCCCTGCCACAGCTTGATGAAGATCTGAGGGCCCGTTTGTAGATCCAGACATGAT
AAGATACATTGATGAGTTTGGACAAACCACAACTAGAATGCAGTGAAAAAAATGCTTTATTTGTGAAATT
TGTGATGCTATTGCTTTATTTGTAACCATTATAAGCTGCAATAAACAAGTTAACAACAACAATTGCATTC
ATTTTATGTTTCAGGTTCAGGGGGAGGTGTGGGAGGTTTTTTAATTCGCGGCCGCGGCGCCAATGCATTG
GGCCCGGTACCCAGCTTTTGTTCCCTTTAGTGAGGGTTAATTGCGCGCTTGGCGTAATCATGGTCATAGC
TGTTTCCTGTGTGAAATTGTTATCCGCTCACAATTCCACACAACATACGAGCCGGGAGCATAAAGTGTAA
AGCCTGGGGTGCCTAATGAGTGAGCTAACTCACATTAATTGCGTTGCGCTCACTGCCCGCTTTCCAGTCG
GGAAACCTGTCGTGCCAGCTGCATTAATGAATCGGCCAACGCGCGGGGAGAGGCGGTTTGCGTATTGGGC
GCTCTTCCGCTTCCTCGCTCACTGACTCGCTGCGCTCGGTCGTTCGGCTGCGGCGAGCGGTATCAGCTCA
CTCAAAGGCGGTAATACGGTTATCCACAGAATCAGGGGATAACGCAGGAAAGAACATGTGAGCAAAAGGC
CAGCAAAAGGCCAGGAACCGTAAAAAGGCCGCGTTGCTGGCGTTTTTCCATAGGCTCCGCCCCCCTGACG
AGCATCACAAAAATCGACGCTCAAGTCAGAGGTGGCGAAACCCGACAGGACTATAAAGATACCAGGCGTT
TCCCCCTGGAAGCTCCCTCGTGCGCTCTCCTGTTCCGACCCTGCCGCTTACCGGATACCTGTCCGCCTTT
CTCCCTTCGGGAAGCGTGGCGCTTTCTCATAGCTCACGCTGTAGGTATCTCAGTTCGGTGTAGGTCGTTC
GCTCCAAGCTGGGCTGTGTGCACGAACCCCCCGTTCAGCCCGACCGCTGCGCCTTATCCGGTAACTATCG
TCTTGAGTCCAACCCGGTAAGACACGACTTATCGCCACTGGCAGCAGCCACTGGTAACAGGATTAGCAGA
GCGAGGTATGTAGGCGGTGCTACAGAGTTCTTGAAGTGGTGGCCTAACTACGGCTACACTAGAAGAACAG
TATTTGGTATCTGCGCTCTGCTGAAGCCAGTTACCTTCGGAAAAAGAGTTGGTAGCTCTTGATCCGGCAA
ACAAACCACCGCTGGTAGCGGTGGTTTTTTTGTTTGCAAGCAGCAGATTACGCGCAGAAAAAAAGGATCT
CAAGAAGATCCTTTGATCTTTTCTACGGGGTCTGACGCTCAGTGGAACGAAAACTCACGTTAAGGGATTT
TGGTCATGAGATTATCAAAAAGGATCTTCACCTAGATCCTTTTAAATTAAAAATGAAGTTTTAAATCAAT
CTAAAGTATATATGAGTAAACTTGGTCTGACAGTTACCAATGCTTAATCAGTGAGGCACCTATCTCAGCG
ATCTGTCTATTTCGTTCATCCATAGTTGCCTGACTCCCCGTCGTGTAGATAACTACGATACGGGAGGGCT
TACCATCTGGCCCCAGTGCTGCAATGATACCGCGAGACCCACGCTCACCGGCTCCAGATTTATCAGCAAT
AAACCAGCCAGCCGGAAGGGCCGAGCGCAGAAGTGGTCCTGCAACTTTATCCGCCTCCATCCAGTCTATT
AATTGTTGCCGGGAAGCTAGAGTAAGTAGTTCGCCAGTTAATAGTTTGCGCAACGTTGTTGCCATTGCTA
CAGGCATCGTGGTGTCACGCTCGTCGTTTGGTATGGCTTCATTCAGCTCCGGTTCCCAACGATCAAGGCG
AGTTACATGATCCCCCATGTTGTGCAAAAAAGCGGTTAGCTCCTTCGGTCCTCCGATCGTTGTCAGAAGT
AAGTTGGCCGCAGTGTTATCACTCATGGTTATGGCAGCACTGCATAATTCTCTTACTGTCATGCCATCCG
TAAGATGCTTTTCTGTGACTGGTGAGTACTCAACCAAGTCATTCTGAGAATAGTGTATGCGGCGACCGAG
TTGCTCTTGCCCGGCGTCAATACGGGATAATACCGCGCCACATAGCAGAACTTTAAAAGTGCTCATCATT
GGAAAACGTTCTTCGGGGCGAAAACTCTCAAGGATCTTACCGCTGTTGAGATCCAGTTCGATGTAACCCA
CTCGTGCACCCAACTGATCTTCAGCATCTTTTACTTTCACCAGCGTTTCTGGGTGAGCAAAAACAGGAAG
GCAAAATGCCGCAAAAAAGGGAATAAGGGCGACACGGAAATGTTGAATACTCATACTCTTCCTTTTTCAA
TATTATTGAAGCATTTATCAGGGTTATTGTCTCATGAGCGGATACATATTTGAATGTATTTAGAAAAATA
AACAAATAGGGGTTCCGCGCACATTTCCCCGAAAAGTGCCACCTAAATTGTAAGCGTTAATATTTTGTTA
AAATTCGCGTTAAATTTTTGTTAAATCAGCTCATTTTTTAACCAATAGGCCGAAATCGGCAAAATCCCTT
ATAAATCAAAAGAATAGACCGAGATAGGGT
[37 nt withheld, positions 3951-3987]
AAAGAACGTGGACTCCAACGTCAAAGG
[49 nt withheld, positions 4015-4063]
T
[91 nt withheld, positions 4065-4155]
G
[124 nt withheld, positions 4157-4280]
CCCATTCGCCATTCAGGCTGCGCAACTGTTGGGAAGGGCGATCGGTGCGGGCCTCTTCGCTATTACGCCA
GTCGACCGCCAATTCAATATGGCGTATATGGACTCATGCCAATTCAATATGGTGGATCTGGACCTGTGCC
AATTCAATATGGCGTATATGGACTCGTGCCAATTCAATATGGTGGATCTGGACCCCAGCCAATTCAATAT
GGCGGACTTGGCACCATGCCAATTCAATATGGCGGACCTGGCACTGTGCCAACTGGGGAGGGGTCTACTT
GGCACGGTGCCAAGTTTGAGGAGGGGTCTTGGCCCTGTGCCAAGTCCGCCATATTGAATTGGCATGGTGC
CAATAATGGCGGCCATATTGGCTATATGCCAGGATCAATATATAGGCAATATCCAATATGGCCCTATGCC
AATATGGCTATTGGCCAGGTTCAATACTATGTATTGGCCCTATGCCATATAGTATTCCATATATGGGTTT
TCCTATTGACGTAGATAGCCCCTCCCAATGGGCGGTCCCATATACCATATATGGGGCTTCCTAATACCGC
CCATAGCCACTCCCCCATTGACGTCAATGGTCTCTATATATGGTCTTTCCTATTGACGTCATATGGGCGG
TCCTATTGACGTATATGGCGCCTCCCCCATTGACGTCAATTACGGTAAATGGCCCGCCTGGCTCAATGCC
CATTGACGTCAATAGGACCACCCACCATTGACGTCAATGGGATGGCTCATTGCCCATTCATATCCGTTCT
CACGCCCCCTATTGACGTCAATGACGGTAAATGGCCCACTTGGCAGTACATCAATATCTATTAATAGTAA
CTTGGCAAGTACATTACTATTGGAAGTACGCCAGGGTACATTGGCAGTACTCCCATTGACGTCAATGGCG
GTAAATGGCCCGCGATGGCTGCCAAGTACATCCCCATTGACGTCAATGGGGAGGGGCAATGACGCAAATG
GGCGTTCCATTGACGTAAATGGGCGGTAGGCGTGCCTAATGGGAGGTCTATATAAGCAATGCTCGTTTAG
GGAAC
